>Addgene plasmid #178268 | pLKO_HA.Ollas.V5_mCherry-NLS | addgene full sequence | sequence record 353128 | Addgene NGS Result
AAACTGGAACAACACTCAACCCTATCTCGGTCTATTCTTTTGATTTATAAGGGATTTTGCCGATTTCGGC
CTATTGGTTAAAAAATGAGCTGATTTAACAAAAATTTAACGCGAATTTTAACAAAATATTAACGCTTACA
ATTTAGGTGGCACTTTTCGGGGAAATGTGCGCGGAACCCCTATTTGTTTATTTTTCTAAATACATTCAAA
TATGTATCCGCTCATGAGACAATAACCCTGATAAATGCTTCAATAATATTGAAAAAGGAAGAGTATGAGT
ATTCAACATTTCCGTGTCGCCCTTATTCCCTTTTTTGCGGCATTTTGCCTTCCTGTTTTTGCTCACCCAG
AAACGCTGGTGAAAGTAAAAGATGCTGAAGATCAGTTGGGTGCACGAGTGGGTTACATCGAACTGGATCT
CAACAGCGGTAAGATCCTTGAGAGTTTTCGCCCCGAAGAACGTTTTCCAATGATGAGCACTTTTAAAGTT
CTGCTATGTGGCGCGGTATTATCCCGTATTGACGCCGGGCAAGAGCAACTCGGTCGCCGCATACACTATT
CTCAGAATGACTTGGTTGAGTACTCACCAGTCACAGAAAAGCATCTTACGGATGGCATGACAGTAAGAGA
ATTATGCAGTGCTGCCATAACCATGAGTGATAACACTGCGGCCAACTTACTTCTGACAACGATCGGAGGA
CCGAAGGAGCTAACCGCTTTTTTGCACAACATGGGGGATCATGTAACTCGCCTTGATCGTTGGGAACCGG
AGCTGAATGAAGCCATACCAAACGACGAGCGTGACACCACGATGCCTGTAGCAATGGCAACAACGTTGCG
CAAACTATTAACTGGCGAACTACTTACTCTAGCTTCCCGGCAACAATTAATAGACTGGATGGAGGCGGAT
AAAGTTGCAGGACCACTTCTGCGCTCGGCCCTTCCGGCTGGCTGGTTTATTGCTGATAAATCTGGAGCCG
GTGAGCGTGGGTCTCGCGGTATCATTGCAGCACTGGGGCCAGATGGTAAGCCCTCCCGTATCGTAGTTAT
CTACACGACGGGGAGTCAGGCAACTATGGATGAACGAAATAGACAGATCGCTGAGATAGGTGCCTCACTG
ATTAAGCATTGGTAACTGTCAGACCAAGTTTACTCATATATACTTTAGATTGATTTAAAACTTCATTTTT
AATTTAAAAGGATCTAGGTGAAGATCCTTTTTGATAATCTCATGACCAAAATCCCTTAACGTGAGTTTTC
GTTCCACTGAGCGTCAGACCCCGTAGAAAAGATCAAAGGATCTTCTTGAGATCCTTTTTTTCTGCGCGTA
ATCTGCTGCTTGCAAACAAAAAAACCACCGCTACCAGCGGTGGTTTGTTTGCCGGATCAAGAGCTACCAA
CTCTTTTTCCGAAGGTAACTGGCTTCAGCAGAGCGCAGATACCAAATACTGTTCTTCTAGTGTAGCCGTA
GTTAGGCCACCACTTCAAGAACTCTGTAGCACCGCCTACATACCTCGCTCTGCTAATCCTGTTACCAGTG
GCTGCTGCCAGTGGCGATAAGTCGTGTCTTACCGGGTTGGACTCAAGACGATAGTTACCGGATAAGGCGC
AGCGGTCGGGCTGAACGGGGGGTTCGTGCACACAGCCCAGCTTGGAGCGAACGACCTACACCGAACTGAG
ATACCTACAGCGTGAGCTATGAGAAAGCGCCACGCTTCCCGAAGGGAGAAAGGCGGACAGGTATCCGGTA
AGCGGCAGGGTCGGAACAGGAGAGCGCACGAGGGAGCTTCCAGGGGGAAACGCCTGGTATCTTTATAGTC
CTGTCGGGTTTCGCCACCTCTGACTTGAGCGTCGATTTTTGTGATGCTCGTCAGGGGGGCGGAGCCTATG
GAAAAACGCCAGCAACGCGGCCTTTTTACGGTTCCTGGCCTTTTGCTGGCCTTTTGCTCACATGTTCTTT
CCTGCGTTATCCCCTGATTCTGTGGATAACCGTATTACCGCCTTTGAGTGAGCTGATACCGCTCGCCGCA
GCCGAACGACCGAGCGCAGCGAGTCAGTGAGCGAGGAAGCGGAAGAGCGCCCAATACGCAAACCGCCTCT
CCCCGCGCGTTGGCCGATTCATTAATGCAGCTGGCACGACAGGTTTCCCGACTGGAAAGCGGGCAGTGAG
CGCAACGCAATTAATGTGAGTTAGCTCACTCATTAGGCACCCCAGGCTTTACACTTTATGCTTCCGGCTC
GTATGTTGTGTGGAATTGTGAGCGGATAACAATTTCACACAGGAAACAGCTATGACCATGATTACGCCAA
GCGCGCAATTAACCCTCACTAAAGGGAACAAAAGCTGGAGCTGCAAGCTTAATGTAGTCTTATGCAATAC
TCTTGTAGTCTTGCAACATGGTAACGATGAGTTAGCAACATGCCTTACAAGGAGAGAAAAAGCACCGTGC
ATGGCGATTGGTGGAAGTAAGGTGGTACGATCGTGCCTTATTAGGAAGGCAACAGACGGGTCTGACATGG
ATTGGACGAACCACTGAATTGCCGCATTGCAGAGATATTGTATTTAAGTGCCTAGCTCGATACATAAACG
GGTCTCTCTGGTTAGACCAGATCTGAGCCTGGGAGCTCTCTGGCTAACTAGGGAACCCACTGCTTAAGCC
TCAATAAAGCTTGCCTTGAGTGCTTCAAGTAGTGTGTGCCCGTCTGTTGTGTGACTCTGGTAACTAGAGA
TCCCTCAGACCCTTTTAGTCAGTGTGGAAAATCTCTAGCAGTGGCGCCCGAACAGGGACTTGAAAGCGAA
AGGGAAACCAGAGGAGCTCTCTCGACGCAGGACTCGGCTTGCTGAAGCGCGCACGGCAAGAGGCGAGGGG
CGGCGACTGGTGAGTACGCCAAAAATTTTGACTAGCGGAGGCTAGAAGGAGAGAGATGGGTGCGAGAGCG
TCAGTATTAAGCGGGGGAGAATTAGATCGCGATGGGAAAAAATTCGGTTAAGGCCAGGGGGAAAGAAAAA
ATATAAATTAAAACATATAGTATGGGCAAGCAGGGAGCTAGAACGATTCGCAGTTAATCCTGGCCTGTTA
GAAACATCAGAAGGCTGTAGACAAATACTGGGACAGCTACAACCATCCCTTCAGACAGGATCAGAAGAAC
TTAGATCATTATATAATACAGTAGCAACCCTCTATTGTGTGCATCAAAGGATAGAGATAAAAGACACCAA
GGAAGCTTTAGACAAGATAGAGGAAGAGCAAAACAAAAGTAAGACCACCGCACAGCAAGCGGCCGCTGAT
CTTCAGACCTGGAGGAGGAGATATGAGGGACAATTGGAGAAGTGAATTATATAAATATAAAGTAGTAAAA
ATTGAACCATTAGGAGTAGCACCCACCAAGGCAAAGAGAAGAGTGGTGCAGAGAGAAAAAAGAGCAGTGG
GAATAGGAGCTTTGTTCCTTGGGTTCTTGGGAGCAGCAGGAAGCACTATGGGCGCAGCGTCAATGACGCT
GACGGTACAGGCCAGACAATTATTGTCTGGTATAGTGCAGCAGCAGAACAATTTGCTGAGGGCTATTGAG
GCGCAACAGCATCTGTTGCAACTCACAGTCTGGGGCATCAAGCAGCTCCAGGCAAGAATCCTGGCTGTGG
AAAGATACCTAAAGGATCAACAGCTCCTGGGGATTTGGGGTTGCTCTGGAAAACTCATTTGCACCACTGC
TGTGCCTTGGAATGCTAGTTGGAGTAATAAATCTCTGGAACAGATTTGGAATCACACGACCTGGATGGAG
TGGGACAGAGAAATTAACAATTACACAAGCTTAATACACTCCTTAATTGAAGAATCGCAAAACCAGCAAG
AAAAGAATGAACAAGAATTATTGGAATTAGATAAATGGGCAAGTTTGTGGAATTGGTTTAACATAACAAA
TTGGCTGTGGTATATAAAATTATTCATAATGATAGTAGGAGGCTTGGTAGGTTTAAGAATAGTTTTTGCT
GTACTTTCTATAGTGAATAGAGTTAGGCAGGGATATTCACCATTATCGTTTCAGACCCACCTCCCAACCC
CGAGGGGACCCGACAGGCCCGAAGGAATAGAAGAAGAAGGTGGAGAGAGAGACAGAGACAGATCCATTCG
ATTAGTGAACGGATCTCGACGGTATCGATCACGAGACTAGTATCGAGCGGCCGCCCCCTTCACCGAGGGC
CTATTTCCCATGATTCCTTCATATTTGCATATACGATACAAGGCTGTTAGAGAGATAATTGGAATTAATT
TGACTGTAAACACAAAGATATTAGTACAAAATACGTGACGTAGAAAGTAATAATTTCTTGGGTAGTTTGC
AGTTTTAAAATTATGTTTTAAAATGGACTATCATATGCTTACCGTAACTTGAAAGTATTTCGATTTCTTG
GCTTTATATATCTTGTGGAAAGGACGAAACACCGGGTCTTCGAGAAGACCTGTTTTAGAGCTAGAAATAG
CAAGTTAAAATAAGGCTAGTCCGTTATCAACTTGAAAAAGTGGCACCGAGTCGGTGCTTTTTTTAATTCT
CGACCTCGAGACAAATGGCAGTATTCATCCACAATTTTAAAAGAAAAGGGGGGATTGGGGGGTACAGTGC
AGGGGAAAGAATAGTAGACATAATAGCAACAGACATACAAACTAAAGAATTACAAAAACAAATTACAAAA
ATTCAAAATTTTCGGGTTTATTACAGGGACAGCAGAGATCCACTTTGGCCGCGGCTCGAGGCGATAAGCT
TTGCAAAGATGGATAAAGTTTTAAACAGAGAGGAATCTTTGCAGCTAATGGACCTTCTAGGTCTTGAAAG
GAGTGGGAATTGGCTCCGGTGCCCGTCAGTGGGCAGAGCGCACATCGCCCACAGTCCCCGAGAAGTTGGG
GGGAGGGGTCGGCAATTGAACCGGTGCCTAGAGAAGGTGGCGCGGGGTAAACTGGGAAAGTGATGTCGTG
TACTGGCTCCGCCTTTTTCCCGAGGGTGGGGGAGAACCGTATATAAGTGCAGTAGTCGCCGTGAACGTTC
TTTTTCGCAACGGGTTTGCCGCCAGAACACAGGTAAGTGCCGTGTGTGGTTCCCGCGGGCCTGGCCTCTT
TACGGGTTATGGCCCTTGCGTGCCTTGAATTACTTCCACCTGGCTGCAGTACGTGATTCTTGATCCCGAG
CTTCGGGTTGGAAGTGGGTGGGAGAGTTCGAGGCCTTGCGCTTAAGGAGCCCCTTCGCCTCGTGCTTGAG
TTGAGGCCTGGCCTGGGCGCTGGGGCCGCCGCGTGCGAATCTGGTGGCACCTTCGCGCCTGTCTCGCTGC
TTTCGATAAGTCTCTAGCCATTTAAAATTTTTGATGACCTGCTGCGACGCTTTTTTTCTGGCAAGATAGT
CTTGTAAATGCGGGCCAAGATCTGCACACTGGTATTTCGGTTTTTGGGGCCGCGGGCGGCGACGGGGCCC
GTGCGTCCCAGCGCACATGTTCGGCGAGGCGGGGCCTGCGAGCGCGGCCACCGAGAATCGGACGGGGGTA
GTCTCAAGCTGGCCGGCCTGCTCTGGTGCCTGGCCTCGCGCCGCCGTGTATCGCCCCGCCCTGGGCGGCA
AGGCTGGCCCGGTCGGCACCAGTTGCGTGAGCGGAAAGATGGCCGCTTCCCGGCCCTGCTGCAGGGAGCT
CAAAATGGAGGACGCGGCGCTCGGGAGAGCGGGCGGGTGAGTCACCCACACAAAGGAAAAGGGCCTTTCC
GTCCTCAGCCGTCGCTTCATGTGACTCCACGGAGTACCGGGCGCCGTCCAGGCACCTCGATTAGTTCTCG
AGCTTTTGGAGTACGTCGTCTTTAGGTTGGGGGGAGGGGTTTTATGCGATGGAGTTTCCCCACACTGAGT
GGGTGGAGACTGAAGTTAGGCCAGCTTGGCACTTGATGTAATTCTCCTTGGAATTTGCCCTTTTTGAGTT
TGGATCTTGGTTCATTCTCAAGCCTCAGACAGTGGTTCAAAGTTTTTTTCTTCCATTTCAGGTGTCGTGA
GGAATTCTGCAGTCGATCGACGGTACCGCGGGCCCGGGATCCACGGTCGCCACCATGGGCTACCCATACG
ATGTGCCAGATTACGCTGGAGGAGGCGGGGGAGGGAGCGGCTTCGCCAACGAGCTGGGCCCCAGGCTGAT
GGGCAAGTGCGGAGGAGGCGGGGGAGGGGGCAAACCAATTCCAAACCCACTGCTGGGACTGGATTCCACA
GGCATGCTGATGGTGAGCAAGGGCGAGGAGGATAACATGGCCATCATCAAGGAGTTCATGCGCTTCAAGG
TGCACATGGAGGGCTCCGTGAACGGCCACGAGTTCGAGATCGAGGGCGAGGGCGAGGGCCGCCCCTACGA
GGGCACCCAGACCGCCAAGCTGAAGGTGACCAAGGGTGGCCCCCTGCCCTTCGCCTGGGACATCCTGTCC
CCTCAGTTCATGTACGGCTCCAAGGCCTACGTGAAGCACCCCGCCGACATCCCCGACTACTTGAAGCTGT
CCTTCCCCGAGGGCTTCAAGTGGGAGCGCGTGATGAACTTCGAGGACGGCGGCGTGGTGACCGTGACCCA
GGACTCCTCCCTGCAGGACGGCGAGTTCATCTACAAGGTGAAGCTGCGCGGCACCAACTTCCCCTCCGAC
GGCCCCGTAATGCAGAAGAAGACCATGGGCTGGGAGGCCTCCTCCGAGCGGATGTACCCCGAGGACGGCG
CCCTGAAGGGCGAGATCAAGCAGAGGCTGAAGCTGAAGGACGGCGGCCACTACGACGCTGAGGTCAAGAC
CACCTACAAGGCCAAGAAGCCCGTGCAGCTGCCCGGCGCCTACAACGTCAACATCAAGTTGGACATCACC
TCCCACAACGAGGACTACACCATCGTGGAACAGTACGAACGCGCCGAGGGCCGCCACTCCACCGGCGGCA
TGGACGAGCTGTACAAGAAACGGCCAGCCGAGGATATGGAGGAAGAACAAGCCTTTAAACGATCTCGATA
AAGCGGCCGCGTCGACAATCAACCTCTGGATTACAAAATTTGTGAAAGATTGACTGGTATTCTTAACTAT
GTTGCTCCTTTTACGCTATGTGGATACGCTGCTTTAATGCCTTTGTATCATGCTATTGCTTCCCGTATGG
CTTTCATTTTCTCCTCCTTGTATAAATCCTGGTTGCTGTCTCTTTATGAGGAGTTGTGGCCCGTTGTCAG
GCAACGTGGCGTGGTGTGCACTGTGTTTGCTGACGCAACCCCCACTGGTTGGGGCATTGCCACCACCTGT
CAGCTCCTTTCCGGGACTTTCGCTTTCCCCCTCCCTATTGCCACGGCGGAACTCATCGCCGCCTGCCTTG
CCCGCTGCTGGACAGGGGCTCGGCTGTTGGGCACTGACAATTCCGTGGTGTTGTCGGGGAAGCTGACGTC
CTTTCCATGGCTGCTCGCCTGTGTTGCCACCTGGATTCTGCGCGGGACGTCCTTCTGCTACGTCCCTTCG
GCCCTCAATCCAGCGGACCTTCCTTCCCGCGGCCTGCTGCCGGCTCTGCGGCCTCTTCCGCATCTTCGCC
TTCGCCCTCAGACGAGTCGGATCTCCCTTTGGGCCGCCTCCCCGCCTGGGTACCTTTAAGACCAATGACT
TACAAGGCAGCTGTAGATCTTAGCCACTTTTTAAAAGAAAAGGGGGGACTGGAAGGGCTAATTCACTCCC
AACGAAGATAAGATCTGCTTTTTGCTTGTACTGGGTCTCTCTGGTTAGACCAGATCTGAGCCTGGGAGCT
CTCTGGCTAACTAGGGAACCCACTGCTTAAGCCTCAATAAAGCTTGCCTTGAGTGCTTCAAGTAGTGTGT
GCCCGTCTGTTGTGTGACTCTGGTAACTAGAGATCCCTCAGACCCTTTTAGTCAGTGTGGAAAATCTCTA
GCAGTAGTAGTTCATGTCATCTTATTATTCAGTATTTATAACTTGCAAAGAAATGAATATCAGAGAGTGA
GAGGAACTTGTTTATTGCAGCTTATAATGGTTACAAATAAAGCAATAGCATCACAAATTTCACAAATAAA
GCATTTTTTTCACTGCATTCTAGTTGTGGTTTGTCCAAACTCATCAATGTATCTTATCATGTCTGGCTCT
AGCTATCCCGCCCCTAACTCCGCCCATCCCGCCCCTAACTCCGCCCAGTTCCGCCCATTCTCCGCCCCAT
GGCTGACTAATTTTTTTTATTTATGCAGAGGCCGAGGCCGCCTCGGCCTCTGAGCTATTCCAGAAGTAGT
GAGGAGGCTTTTTTGGAGGCCTAGGGACGTACCCAATTCGCCCTATAGTGAGTCGTATTACGCGCGCTCA
CTGGCCGTCGTTTTACAACGTCGTGACTGGGAAAACCCTGGCGTTACCCAACTTAATCGCCTTGCAGCAC
ATCCCCCTTTCGCCAGCTGGCGTAATAGCGAAGAGGCCCGCACCGATCGCCCTTCCCAACAGTTGCGCAG
CCTGAATGGCGAATGGG
[124 nt withheld, positions 8488-8611]
C
[91 nt withheld, positions 8613-8703]
A
[49 nt withheld, positions 8705-8753]
CCTTTGACGTTGGAGTCCACGTTCTTTAATAGTGGACTCTTGTTCC
Features (pLannotate 1.2.2; 30 found; start..end, strand, type, name):
    170..274     +  promoter       AmpR promoter: bla
    275..1135    +  CDS            AmpR: β-lactamase; bla; confers resistance to ampicillin, carbenicillin, and related antibiotics
   1306..1894    +  rep_origin     ori: high-copy-number ColE1/pMB1/pBR322/pUC origin of replication
   2077..2169    +  CDS            lacI (fragment): lac repressor; lacI; The lac repressor binds to the lac operator to inhibit transcription in E. coli. This inhibition can be relieved by adding lactose or isopropyl-β-D-thiogalactopyranoside (IPTG).
   2182..2203    +  protein_bind   CAP binding site: CAP binding activates transcription in the presence of cAMP. E. coli catabolite activator protein
   2218..2248    +  promoter       lac promoter: promoter for the E. coli lac operon
   2256..2272    +  protein_bind   lac operator: The lac repressor binds to the lac operator to inhibit transcription in E. coli. This inhibition can be relieved by adding lactose or isopropyl-β-D-thiogalactopyranoside (IPTG). lac repressor encoded by lacI
   2317..2335    +  promoter       T3 promoter: promoter for bacteriophage T3 RNA polymerase
   2363..2589    +  promoter       RSV promoter: Rous sarcoma virus enhancer/promoter
   2590..2770    +  LTR            5' LTR (truncated): truncated 5' long terminal repeat (LTR) from HIV-1
   2817..2942    +  misc_feature   HIV-1 Ψ: packaging signal of human immunodeficiency virus type 1
   2926..3289    +  CDS            HIV-1 gag (fragment): gag protein from human immunodeficiency virus 1; gag
   3435..3668    +  misc_feature   RRE: The Rev response element (RRE) of HIV-1 allows for Rev-dependent mRNA export from the nucleus to the cytoplasm.
   4045..4145    +  CDS            Rev (fragment): human immunodeficiency virus 1 (HIV-1) Rev protein; rev; enhances nuclear export of unspliced and incompletely spliced viral mRNAs
   4195..4435    +  promoter       U6 promoter: RNA polymerase III promoter for human U6 snRNA
   4462..4537    +  misc_RNA       gRNA scaffold: guide RNA scaffold for the Streptococcus pyogenes CRISPR/Cas9 system
   4585..4702    +  misc_feature   cPPT/CTS: central polypurine tract and central termination sequence of HIV-1
   4769..4835    +  CDS            small t antigen (fragment): SV40 (simian virus 40) small t antigen
   4842..6020    +  promoter       EF-1α promoter: strong constitutive promoter for human elongation factor EF-1α
   6037..6062    +  misc_feature   MCS (fragment): multiple cloning site
   6081..6107    +  CDS            3xHA (fragment): three tandem HA epitope tags
   6240..6947    +  CDS            mCherry: mCherry is a basic (constitutively fluorescent) red fluorescent protein published in 2004, derived from Discosoma sp.. It is reported to be a very rapidly-maturing monomer with low acid sensitivity.
   7017..7605    +  misc_feature   WPRE: woodchuck hepatitis virus posttranscriptional regulatory element
   7610..7747    +  CDS            nef (fragment): NEF_HV1LA - Experimental evidence at protein level: Swiss-Prot protein existence level 1. Extracellular Nef protein targets CD4(+) T-lymphocytes for apoptosis by interacting with CXCR4 surface receptors. From Human immunodeficiency virus type 1 group M subtype B (isolate Lai) (HIV-1).
   7733..7913    +  LTR            5' LTR (truncated): truncated 5' long terminal repeat (LTR) from HIV-1
   7985..8106    +  polyA_signal   SV40 poly(A) signal: SV40 polyadenylation signal
   8146..8281    +  rep_origin     SV40 ori: SV40 origin of replication
   8302..8320    -  promoter       T7 promoter: promoter for bacteriophage T7 RNA polymerase
   8328..8483    +  CDS            lacZα (fragment): LacZα fragment of β-galactosidase; lacZ fragment
   8488..117     +  rep_origin     f1 ori (across the origin) (sequence partly withheld): f1 bacteriophage origin of replication; arrow indicates direction of (+) strand synthesis
