[The description below was written by a language model from this plasmid's Addgene catalogue record and pLannotate feature annotations shown in this document.]
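Description:
pLKO_HA.Ollas.V5_mCherry-NLS is a lentiviral transfer plasmid on the pLKO backbone that pairs a CRISPR guide RNA cloning cassette with a nuclear protein barcode (nPC) reporter, designed for tracking vectors and cells and for reading out CRISPR screens spatially in tissue. It is propagated in E. coli under ampicillin selection (AmpR, β-lactamase) from a high-copy ColE1/pUC origin. The backbone also carries an f1 origin, an SV40 origin and leftover lac, T3 and T7 cloning-vector elements. The sequenced record is about 8.8 kb.

The viral portion uses an RSV promoter fused to a truncated HIV-1 5' LTR, followed by the Ψ packaging signal with a partial gag region, the RRE for Rev-dependent nuclear export, and a cPPT/CTS. A WPRE downstream of the payload enhances transcript expression. It is followed by a truncated 3' LTR (labelled by the annotation tool as a 5' LTR) and an SV40 polyadenylation signal. This layout requires packaging functions to be supplied in trans.

Between these elements sit two expression units. A human U6 Pol III promoter lies upstream of the S. pyogenes Cas9 gRNA scaffold, leaving a site into which an sgRNA spacer can be cloned. No Cas9 is annotated, so it would have to be provided separately. A human EF-1α promoter then drives mCherry carrying an N-terminal combination of HA, Ollas and V5 epitope tags and a C-terminal nuclear localization signal. The automated annotation detects only the HA tag and mCherry, while the Ollas, V5 and NLS parts come from the catalogue entry. The particular epitope combination acts as an antibody-detectable barcode concentrated in the nucleus, so cells that received a given guide can be identified by imaging. No mammalian drug-selection marker is annotated.
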