Addgene plasmid #178268: pLKO_HA.Ollas.V5_mCherry-NLS
Purpose: Nuclear Protein Barcode (nPC) for vector/cell tracking. Contains U6 trRNA cassette for sgRNA cloning. Enables spatial detection of CRISPR screens.
Depositing lab: Brian Brown. Depositing organization: Icahn School of Medicine at Mount Sinai. Publication: Spatial CRISPR genomics identifies regulators of the tumor microenvironment. Dhainaut M, Rose SA, Akturk G, Wroblewska A, Nielsen SR, Park ES, Buckup M, Roudko V, Pia L, Sweeney R, Le Berichel J, Wilk CM, Bektesevic A, Lee BH, Bhardwaj N, Rahman AH, Baccarini A, Gnjatic S, Pe'er D, Merad M, Brown BD. Cell. 2022 Mar 10. pii: S0092-8674(22)00195-7. doi: 10.1016/j.cell.2022.02.015. PubMed 35290801.
Backbone
  Vector backbone: pLKO
  Backbone size w/o insert (bp): 9000
  Vector type: Lentiviral
Growth in bacteria
  Bacterial resistance: Ampicillin, 100 μg/mL
  Growth temperature: 37°C
  Growth strain: NEB Stable
  Copy number: High Copy
Gene/Insert
  Gene/Insert name: nPC Tagged mCherry-NLS
  Species: H. sapiens (human)
  Insert size (bp): 1000
  Promoter: eF1a
  Tag / fusion protein: HA.Ollas.V5 (N terminal on insert); Nuclear Localization Signal (C terminal on insert)
  Cloning method: Restriction Enzyme; 5′ cloning site unknown (unknown if destroyed)
  Sequencing primers: 5′ cctttttgagtttggatcttggttcat
Terms and licenses: Academic/Nonprofit Terms; Industry Terms: Not Available to Industry
Depositor comments: Please visit https://www.biorxiv.org/content/10.1101/2021.07.13.451021v1 for bioRxiv preprint.
How to cite: pLKO_HA.Ollas.V5_mCherry-NLS was a gift from Brian Brown (Addgene plasmid # 178268 ; http://n2t.net/addgene:178268 ; RRID:Addgene_178268)
